Addgene plasmid #124843: pCAD29_hIRG1_4-461_pvp008
Purpose: Expresses human CAD (Irg1) in E.coli
Depositing lab: Konrad Buessow. Depositing organization: Helmholtz-Zentrum fuer Infektionsforschung (HZI). Publication: Crystal structure of cis-aconitate decarboxylase reveals the impact of naturally occurring human mutations on itaconate synthesis. Chen F, Lukat P, Iqbal AA, Saile K, Kaever V, van den Heuvel J, Blankenfeldt W, Bussow K, Pessler F. Proc Natl Acad Sci U S A. 2019 Sep 23. pii: 1908770116. doi: 10.1073/pnas.1908770116. PubMed 31548418.
Backbone
  Vector backbone: pCOLADuet-1
  Backbone manufacturer: Novagen
  Backbone size w/o insert (bp): 3519
  Total vector size (bp): 4893
  Modifications to backbone: N-terminal StrepTag and TEV site
  Vector type: Bacterial Expression
Growth in bacteria
  Bacterial resistance: Kanamycin, 50 μg/mL
  Growth temperature: 37°C
  Growth strain: DH5alpha
  Copy number: Low Copy
Gene/Insert
  Gene/Insert name: cis-aconitate decarboxylase (alt names: Irg1; CAD)
  Species: H. sapiens (human)
  Insert size (bp): 1374
  Mutation: deleted amino acids 1-3 and 462-end.
  GenBank ID: NM_001258406
  Entrez Gene: ACOD1 (a.k.a. CAD, IRG1)
  Promoter: T7
  Tag / fusion protein: StrepTag and TEV site (N terminal on backbone)
  Cloning method: Gibson Cloning
  Sequencing primers: 5′ TACGACTCACTATAGGGGAATTGTG; 3′ TGCTAGTTATTGCTCAGCGGTGGC
Terms and licenses: Academic/Nonprofit Terms; Industry Terms: Not Available to Industry
Depositor comments: Method for purification of the human enzyme cis-aconitate decarboxylase (ACOD1) from this plasmid in recombinant E. coli cells: http://dx.doi.org/10.13140/RG.2.2.12579.58405
How to cite: pCAD29_hIRG1_4-461_pvp008 was a gift from Konrad Buessow (Addgene plasmid # 124843 ; http://n2t.net/addgene:124843 ; RRID:Addgene_124843)
