[The description below was written by a language model from this plasmid's Addgene catalogue record and pLannotate feature annotations shown in this document.]
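Description:
pCAD29_hIRG1_4-461_pvp008 is a 4,893 bp bacterial expression plasmid built on a modified pCOLADuet-1 backbone for producing human cis-aconitate decarboxylase (ACOD1, also called IRG1 or CAD) in E. coli. It replicates from the ColA origin, which gives a low copy number and is compatible with plasmids carrying other origin types in the same cell. Selection is by kanamycin, through an aminoglycoside phosphotransferase gene driven by a bla-type promoter. The plasmid also carries lacI with its own promoter, supplying the repressor needed for regulated expression.

The expression cassette consists of a T7 promoter immediately followed by a lac operator, so transcription depends on T7 RNA polymerase in the host and is induced with IPTG. A T7 gene 10 ribosome binding site drives translation, and a T7 terminator closes the unit. The backbone was altered to encode an N-terminal Strep-tag II followed by a TEV protease site, allowing affinity capture on Strep-Tactin and subsequent removal of the tag. The 1,374 bp insert, introduced by Gibson cloning, encodes residues 4–461 of the human enzyme, lacking the first three amino acids and everything after residue 461.

Fragments annotated as S-tag and a T7 gene 10B-derived tag lie downstream of the insert. They appear to be remnants of the Duet backbone, and the record lists only the N-terminal tag as part of the fusion protein. The short TcR fragments are likewise partial matches rather than functional genes. The construct was deposited with a crystallographic study of this enzyme and of the effects of natural human variants on itaconate synthesis, and it serves to produce purified recombinant protein.
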