Features (pLannotate 1.2.2; 17 found; start..end, strand, type, name):
     48..83      -  CDS            TcR (fragment): tetracycline efflux protein; tet; confers resistance to tetracycline
     86..104     +  promoter       T7 promoter: promoter for bacteriophage T7 RNA polymerase
    105..129     +  protein_bind   lac operator: The lac repressor binds to the lac operator to inhibit transcription in E. coli. This inhibition can be relieved by adding lactose or isopropyl-β-D-thiogalactopyranoside (IPTG). lac repressor encoded by lacI
    144..166     +  RBS            RBS: efficient ribosome binding site from bacteriophage T7 gene 10 (Olins and Rangwala, 1989)
    182..204     +  CDS            Strep-Tag II (fragment): peptide that binds Strep-Tactin®, an engineered form of streptavidin
    242..1615    +  CDS            ACOD1: IRG1_HUMAN - Also known as IRG1. Experimental evidence at protein level: Swiss-Prot protein existence level 1. Cis-aconitate decarboxylase that catalyzes production of itaconate and is involved in the inhibition of the inflammatory response (PubMed:23609450, PubMed:23610393). Acts as a negative regulator of the Toll-like receptors (TLRs)-mediated inflammatory innate response by stimulating the tumor necrosis factor alpha-induced protein TNFAIP3 expression via reactive oxygen species (ROS) in LPS- tolerized macrophages (PubMed:23609450). Involved in antimicrobial response of innate immune cells
   1642..1683    +  CDS            S-Tag (fragment): affinity and epitope tag derived from pancreatic ribonuclease A
   1713..1730    +  CDS            SET1 (fragment): solubility-enhancement tag derived from T7 phage gene 10B
   1738..1785    +  terminator     T7 terminator: transcription terminator for bacteriophage T7 RNA polymerase
   1949..2006    +  promoter       AmpR promoter (fragment): bla
   2015..2830    -  CDS            KanR: aminoglycoside phosphotransferase; aph(3')-Ia; confers resistance to kanamycin in bacteria or G418 (Geneticin®) in eukaryotes
   2831..2922    -  promoter       AmpR promoter: bla
   2940..3575    -  rep_origin     ColA ori: Plasmids containing the ColA origin of replication can be propagated in E. coli cells that contain additional plasmids with compatible origins.
   3660..3724    -  CDS            TcR (fragment): tetracycline efflux protein; tet; confers resistance to tetracycline
   3739..3760    -  protein_bind   CAP binding site: CAP binding activates transcription in the presence of cAMP. E. coli catabolite activator protein
   3773..4855    -  CDS            lacI: lac repressor; lacI; The lac repressor binds to the lac operator to inhibit transcription in E. coli. This inhibition can be relieved by adding lactose or isopropyl-β-D-thiogalactopyranoside (IPTG).
   4856..40      -  promoter       lacI promoter (across the origin): lacI
>Addgene plasmid #124843 | pCAD29_hIRG1_4-461_pvp008 | addgene full sequence | sequence record 245187 | Addgene NGS Result
ATGCCATACCGCGAAAGGTTTTGCGCCATTCGATGGTGTCCGGGATCTCGACGCTCTCCCTTATGCGACT
CCTGCATTAGGAAATTAATACGACTCACTATAGGGGAATTGTGAGCGGATAACAATTCCCCTGTAGAAAT
AATTTTGTTTAACTTTAATAAGGAGATATACCATGGCTAGCTGGAGCCACCCGCAGTTCGAAAAAGTCGA
CGAGAACCTCTACTTCCAGGGAGGCGGCCGCAAGTCTATCACAGAAAGCTTTGCCACAGCAATCCATGGC
TTGAAAGTGGGACACCTGACAGATCGTGTTATTCAGAGGAGCAAGAGGATGATTCTAGACACTCTGGGTG
CTGGGTTCCTGGGAACCACTACGGAAGTGTTTCACATAGCCAGCCAATATAGCAAGATCTACAGTTCCAA
CATATCCAGCACTGTTTGGGGTCAGCCAGACATCAGGCTCCCGCCCACATATGCTGCTTTTGTGAACGGT
GTGGCTATTCACTCCATGGATTTTGATGACACGTGGCACCCTGCCACCCACCCTTCTGGGGCTGTCCTTC
CTGTCCTCACAGCTTTAGCAGAAGCCCTGCCAAGGAGTCCAAAGTTTTCTGGCCTTGACCTGCTGCTGGC
TTTCAATGTTGGTATTGAAGTGCAAGGCCGATTACTGCATTTCGCCAAGGAGGCCAATGACATGCCAAAG
AGATTCCATCCCCCTTCCGTGGTAGGAACGTTGGGTAGTGCTGCTGCTGCATCCAAGTTTTTAGGACTTA
GCTCGACAAAGTGCCGAGAAGCTCTGGCCATTGCTGTTTCCCATGCTGGGGCACCCATGGCCAATGCTGC
CACCCAGACCAAGCCCCTCCACATTGGCAATGCTGCCAAGCATGGGATAGAAGCTGCATTTTTGGCAATG
TTGGGTCTCCAAGGAAACAAGCAGGTCTTGGACTTGGAGGCAGGATTTGGGGCCTTTTATGCCAACTATT
CCCCAAAAGTCCTTCCAAGCATAGCTTCCTACAGTTGGCTGCTGGACCAGCAGGACGTGGCCTTTAAGCG
TTTTCCTGCACATTTATCTACCCACTGGGTGGCAGACGCAGCTGCATCTGTGAGAAAGCACCTTGTAGCA
GAGAGAGCCCTGCTTCCAACTGACTACATTAAGAGAATTGTGCTCAGGATACCAAATGTCCAGTATGTAA
ACAGGCCCTTTCCAGTTTCGGAGCATGAAGCCCGTCATTCATTCCAGTATGTGGCCTGTGCCATGCTGCT
TGATGGTGGCATCACTGTCCCCTCATTCCATGAATGCCAGATCAACAGGCCACAGGTGAGAGAGCTGCTC
AGTAAGGTGGAGCTGGAGTACCCTCCGGACAACTTGCCAAGCTTCAACATACTGTACTGTGAAATAAGTG
TCACCCTCAAGGATGGAGCCACCTTCACAGATCGCTCTGATACCTTCTATGGGCACTGGAGAAAACCACT
GAGCCAGGAGGACCTAGAGGAAAAGTTCAGAGCCAATGCCTCCAAGATGCTGTCCTGGGACACAGTGGAA
AGCCTTATAAAGATAGTCAAAAATCTAGAAGACCTAGAAGACTGTTCTGTGTTAACTACACTTCTCAAAG
GACCCTGAAGCTTGCATGCCTCGAGTCTGGTAAAGAAACCGCTGCTGCGAAATTTGAACGCCAGCACATG
GACTCGTCTACTAGCGCAGCTTAATTAACCTAGGCTGCTGCCACCGCTGAGCAATAACTAGCATAACCCC
TTGGGGCCTCTAAACGGGTCTTGAGGGGTTTTTTGCTGAAACCTCAGGCATTTGAGAAGCACACGGTCAC
ACTGCTTCCGGTAGTCAATAAACCGGTAAACCAGCAATAGACATAAGCGGCTATTTAACGACCCTGCCCT
GAACCGACGACAAGCTGACGACCGGGTCTCCGCAAGTGGCACTTTTCGGGGAAATGTGCGCGGAACCCCT
ATTTGTTTATTTTTCTAAATACATTCAAATATGTATCCGCTCATGAATTAATTCTTAGAAAAACTCATCG
AGCATCAAATGAAACTGCAATTTATTCATATCAGGATTATCAATACCATATTTTTGAAAAAGCCGTTTCT
GTAATGAAGGAGAAAACTCACCGAGGCAGTTCCATAGGATGGCAAGATCCTGGTATCGGTCTGCGATTCC
GACTCGTCCAACATCAATACAACCTATTAATTTCCCCTCGTCAAAAATAAGGTTATCAAGTGAGAAATCA
CCATGAGTGACGACTGAATCCGGTGAGAATGGCAAAAGTTTATGCATTTCTTTCCAGACTTGTTCAACAG
GCCAGCCATTACGCTCGTCATCAAAATCACTCGCATCAACCAAACCGTTATTCATTCGTGATTGCGCCTG
AGCGAGACGAAATACGCGGTCGCTGTTAAAAGGACAATTACAAACAGGAATCGAATGCAACCGGCGCAGG
AACACTGCCAGCGCATCAACAATATTTTCACCTGAATCAGGATATTCTTCTAATACCTGGAATGCTGTTT
TCCCGGGGATCGCAGTGGTGAGTAACCATGCATCATCAGGAGTACGGATAAAATGCTTGATGGTCGGAAG
AGGCATAAATTCCGTCAGCCAGTTTAGTCTGACCATCTCATCTGTAACATCATTGGCAACGCTACCTTTG
CCATGTTTCAGAAACAACTCTGGCGCATCGGGCTTCCCATACAATCGATAGATTGTCGCACCTGATTGCC
CGACATTATCGCGAGCCCATTTATACCCATATAAATCAGCATCCATGTTGGAATTTAATCGCGGCCTAGA
GCAAGACGTTTCCCGTTGAATATGGCTCATACTCTTCCTTTTTCAATATTATTGAAGCATTTATCAGGGT
TATTGTCTCATGAGCGGATACATATTTGAATGTATTTAGAAAAATAAACAAATAGGCATGCTAGCGCAGA
AACGTCCTAGAAGATGCCAGGAGGATACTTAGCAGAGAGACAATAAGGCCGGAGCGAAGCCGTTTTTCCA
TAGGCTCCGCCCCCCTGACGAACATCACGAAATCTGACGCTCAAATCAGTGGTGGCGAAACCCGACAGGA
CTATAAAGATACCAGGCGTTTCCCCCTGATGGCTCCCTCTTGCGCTCTCCTGTTCCCGTCCTGCGGCGTC
CGTGTTGTGGTGGAGGCTTTACCCAAATCACCACGTCCCGTTCCGTGTAGACAGTTCGCTCCAAGCTGGG
CTGTGTGCAAGAACCCCCCGTTCAGCCCGACTGCTGCGCCTTATCCGGTAACTATCATCTTGAGTCCAAC
CCGGAAAGACACGACAAAACGCCACTGGCAGCAGCCATTGGTAACTGAGAATTAGTGGATTTAGATATCG
AGAGTCTTGAAGTGGTGGCCTAACAGAGGCTACACTGAAAGGACAGTATTTGGTATCTGCGCTCCACTAA
AGCCAGTTACCAGGTTAAGCAGTTCCCCAACTGACTTAACCTTCGATCAAACCGCCTCCCCAGGCGGTTT
TTTCGTTTACAGAGCAGGAGATTACGACGATCGTAAAAGGATCTCAAGAAGATCCTTTACGGATTCCCGA
CACCATCACTCTAGATTTCAGTGCAATTTATCTCTTCAAATGTAGCACCTGAAGTCAGCCCCATACGATA
TAAGTTGTAATTCTCATGTTAGTCATGCCCCGCGCCCACCGGAAGGAGCTGACTGGGTTGAAGGCTCTCA
AGGGCATCGGTCGAGATCCCGGTGCCTAATGAGTGAGCTAACTTACATTAATTGCGTTGCGCTCACTGCC
CGCTTTCCAGTCGGGAAACCTGTCGTGCCAGCTGCATTAATGAATCGGCCAACGCGCGGGGAGAGGCGGT
TTGCGTATTGGGCGCCAGGGTGGTTTTTCTTTTCACCAGTGAGACGGGCAACAGCTGATTGCCCTTCACC
GCCTGGCCCTGAGAGAGTTGCAGCAAGCGGTCCACGCTGGTTTGCCCCAGCAGGCGAAAATCCTGTTTGA
TGGTGGTTAACGGCGGGATATAACATGAGCTGTCTTCGGTATCGTCGTATCCCACTACCGAGATGTCCGC
ACCAACGCGCAGCCCGGACTCGGTAATGGCGCGCATTGCGCCCAGCGCCATCTGATCGTTGGCAACCAGC
ATCGCAGTGGGAACGATGCCCTCATTCAGCATTTGCATGGTTTGTTGAAAACCGGACATGGCACTCCAGT
CGCCTTCCCGTTCCGCTATCGGCTGAATTTGATTGCGAGTGAGATATTTATGCCAGCCAGCCAGACGCAG
ACGCGCCGAGACAGAACTTAATGGGCCCGCTAACAGCGCGATTTGCTGGTGACCCAATGCGACCAGATGC
TCCACGCCCAGTCGCGTACCGTCTTCATGGGAGAAAATAATACTGTTGATGGGTGTCTGGTCAGAGACAT
CAAGAAATAACGCCGGAACATTAGTGCAGGCAGCTTCCACAGCAATGGCATCCTGGTCATCCAGCGGATA
GTTAATGATCAGCCCACTGACGCGTTGCGCGAGAAGATTGTGCACCGCCGCTTTACAGGCTTCGACGCCG
CTTCGTTCTACCATCGACACCACCACGCTGGCACCCAGTTGATCGGCGCGAGATTTAATCGCCGCGACAA
TTTGCGACGGCGCGTGCAGGGCCAGACTGGAGGTGGCAACGCCAATCAGCAACGACTGTTTGCCCGCCAG
TTGTTGTGCCACGCGGTTGGGAATGTAATTCAGCTCCGCCATCGCCGCTTCCACTTTTTCCCGCGTTTTC
GCAGAAACGTGGCTGGCCTGGTTCACCACGCGGGAAACGGTCTGATAAGAGACACCGGCATACTCTGCGA
CATCGTATAACGTTACTGGTTTCACATTCACCACCCTGAATTGACTCTCTTCCGGGCGCTATC
